Features (pLannotate 1.2.2; 29 found; start..end, strand, type, name):
     30..458     -  rep_origin     f1 ori (sequence partly withheld): f1 bacteriophage origin of replication; arrow indicates direction of (+) strand synthesis
    463..618     -  CDS            lacZα (fragment): LacZα fragment of β-galactosidase; lacZ fragment
    626..644     +  promoter       T7 promoter: promoter for bacteriophage T7 RNA polymerase
    658..958     +  enhancer       CMV enhancer: human cytomegalovirus immediate early enhancer
    959..1158    +  promoter       CMV promoter: human cytomegalovirus (CMV) immediate early promoter
   1176..1356    +  LTR            5' LTR (truncated): truncated 5' long terminal repeat (LTR) from HIV-1
   1403..1528    +  misc_feature   HIV-1 Ψ: packaging signal of human immunodeficiency virus type 1
   1512..1850    +  CDS            HIV-1 gag (fragment): gag protein from human immunodeficiency virus 1; gag
   2027..2260    +  misc_feature   RRE: The Rev response element (RRE) of HIV-1 allows for Rev-dependent mRNA export from the nucleus to the cytoplasm.
   2637..2737    +  CDS            Rev (fragment): human immunodeficiency virus 1 (HIV-1) Rev protein; rev; enhances nuclear export of unspliced and incompletely spliced viral mRNAs
   2787..2904    +  misc_feature   cPPT/CTS: central polypurine tract and central termination sequence of HIV-1
   3243..3310    +  misc_RNA       tracrRNA (fragment): trans-activating CRISPR RNA for the Streptococcus pyogenes CRISPR/Cas9 system
   3361..3601    +  promoter       U6 promoter: RNA polymerase III promoter for human U6 snRNA
   3646..3713    +  misc_RNA       tracrRNA (fragment): trans-activating CRISPR RNA for the Streptococcus pyogenes CRISPR/Cas9 system
   3736..4235    +  promoter       PGK promoter: mouse phosphoglycerate kinase 1 promoter
   4275..4871    +  CDS            PuroR (fragment): puromycin N-acetyltransferase; pac from Streptomyces; confers resistance to puromycin
   4944..5642    +  CDS            TagBFP: TagBFP is a basic (constitutively fluorescent) blue fluorescent protein published in 2008, derived from Entacmaea quadricolor. It is reported to be a very rapidly-maturing monomer with very low acid sensitivity.
   5654..6240    +  misc_feature   WPRE: woodchuck hepatitis virus posttranscriptional regulatory element
   6234..6380    +  CDS            nef (fragment): NEF_HV1LA - Experimental evidence at protein level: Swiss-Prot protein existence level 1. Extracellular Nef protein targets CD4(+) T-lymphocytes for apoptosis by interacting with CXCR4 surface receptors. From Human immunodeficiency virus type 1 group M subtype B (isolate Lai) (HIV-1).
   6388..6566    +  LTR            5' LTR (truncated): truncated 5' long terminal repeat (LTR) from HIV-1
   6592..6703    +  polyA_signal   bGH poly(A) signal: bovine growth hormone polyadenylation signal
   6842..6860    -  promoter       T3 promoter: promoter for bacteriophage T3 RNA polymerase
   6905..6921    -  protein_bind   lac operator: The lac repressor binds to the lac operator to inhibit transcription in E. coli. This inhibition can be relieved by adding lactose or isopropyl-β-D-thiogalactopyranoside (IPTG). lac repressor encoded by lacI
   6929..6959    -  promoter       lac promoter: promoter for the E. coli lac operon
   6974..6995    -  protein_bind   CAP binding site: CAP binding activates transcription in the presence of cAMP. E. coli catabolite activator protein
   7008..7100    -  CDS            lacI (fragment): lac repressor; lacI; The lac repressor binds to the lac operator to inhibit transcription in E. coli. This inhibition can be relieved by adding lactose or isopropyl-β-D-thiogalactopyranoside (IPTG).
   7283..7871    -  rep_origin     ori: high-copy-number ColE1/pMB1/pBR322/pUC origin of replication
   8042..8902    -  CDS            AmpR: β-lactamase; bla; confers resistance to ampicillin, carbenicillin, and related antibiotics
   8903..9007    -  promoter       AmpR promoter: bla
>Addgene plasmid | pKLV2.2-h7SKgRNA5(SapI)-hU6gRNA5(BbsI)-PGKpuroBFP-W | analyzer sequence | sequence record 133132
CTAAATTGTAAGCGTTAATATTTTGTTAAAATTCGCGTTAAATTTTTGTTAAATCAGCTCATTTTTTAAC
CAATAGGCCGAAATCGGCAAAATCCCTTATAAATCAAAAGAATAGACCGAGATAGGGT
[37 nt withheld, positions 129-165]
AAAGAACGTGGACTCCAACGTCAAAGG
[49 nt withheld, positions 193-241]
T
[91 nt withheld, positions 243-333]
G
[124 nt withheld, positions 335-458]
CCCATTCGCCATTCAGGCTGCGCAACTGTTGGGAAGGGCGATCGGTGCGGGCCTCTTCGCTATTACGCCA
GCTGGCGAAAGGGGGATGTGCTGCAAGGCGATTAAGTTGGGTAACGCCAGGGTTTTCCCAGTCACGACGT
TGTAAAACGACGGCCAGTGAGCGCGCGTAATACGACTCACTATAGGGCGAATTGACTAGTACATAACTTA
CGGTAAATGGCCCGCCTGGCTGACCGCCCAACGACCCCCGCCCATTGACGTCAATAATGACGTATGTTCC
CATAGTAACGCCAATAGGGACTTTCCATTGACGTCAATGGGTGGAGTATTTACGGTAAACTGCCCACTTG
GCAGTACATCAAGTGTATCATATGCCAAGTACGCCCCCTATTGACGTCAATGACGGTAAATGGCCCGCCT
GGCATTATGCCCAGTACATGACCTTATGGGACTTTCCTACTTGGCAGTACATCTACGTATTAGTCATCGC
TATTACCATGGTGATGCGGTTTTGGCAGTACATCAATGGGCGTGGATAGCGGTTTGACTCACGGGGATTT
CCAAGTCTCCACCCCATTGACGTCAATGGGAGTTTGTTTTGGCACCAAAATCAACGGGACTTTCCAAAAT
GTCGTAACAACTCCGCCCCATTGACGCAAATGGGCGGTAGGCGTGTACGGTGGGAGGTCTATATAAGCAG
CGCGTTTTGCCTGTACTGGGTCTCTCTGGTTAGACCAGATCTGAGCCTGGGAGCTCTCTGGCTAACTAGG
GAACCCACTGCTTAAGCCTCAATAAAGCTTGCCTTGAGTGCTTCAAGTAGTGTGTGCCCGTCTGTTGTGT
GACTCTGGTAACTAGAGATCCCTCAGACCCTTTTAGTCAGTGTGGAAAATCTCTAGCAGTGGCGCCCGAA
CAGGGACTTGAAAGCGAAAGGGAAACCAGAGGAGCTCTCTCGACGCAGGACTCGGCTTGCTGAAGCGCGC
ACGGCAAGAGGCGAGGGGCGGCGACTGGTGAGTACGCCAAAAATTTTGACTAGCGGAGGCTAGAAGGAGA
GAGATGGGTGCGAGAGCGTCAGTATTAAGCGGGGGAGAATTAGATCGCGATGGGAAAAAATTCGGTTAAG
GCCAGGGGGAAAGAAAAAATATAAATTAAAACATATAGTATGGGCAAGCAGGGAGCTAGAACGATTCGCA
GTTAATCCTGGCCTGTTAGAAACATCAGAAGGCTGTAGACAAATACTGGGACAGCTACAACCATCCCTTC
AGACAGGATCAGAAGAACTTAGATCATTATATAATACAGTAGCAACCCTCTATTGTGTGCATCAAAGGAT
AGAGATAAAAGACACCAAGGAAGCTTTAGACAAGATAGAGGAACAGCAAAACAAAAGTAAGACCACCGCA
CAGCAAGCGGCCGGCCGCGCTGATCTTCAGACCTGGAGGAGGAGATATGAGGGACAATTGGAGAAGTGAA
TTATATAAATATAAAGTAGTAAAAATTGAACCATTAGGAGTAGCACCCACCAAGGCAAAGAGAAGAGTGG
TGCAGAGAGAAAAAAGAGCAGTGGGAATAGGAGCTTTGTTCCTTGGGTTCTTGGGAGCAGCAGGAAGCAC
TATGGGCGCAGCGTCAATGACGCTGACGGTACAGGCCAGACAATTATTGTCTGGTATAGTGCAGCAGCAG
AACAATTTGCTGAGGGCTATTGAGGCGCAACAGCATCTGTTGCAACTCACAGTCTGGGGCATCAAGCAGC
TCCAGGCAAGAATCCTGGCTGTGGAAAGATACCTAAAGGATCAACAGCTCCTGGGGATTTGGGGTTGCTC
TGGAAAACTCATTTGCACCACTGCTGTGCCTTGGAATGCTAGTTGGAGTAATAAATCTCTGGAACAGATT
TGGAATCACACGACCTGGATGGAGTGGGACAGAGAAATTAACAATTACACAAGCTTAATACACTCCTTAA
TTGAAGAATCGCAAAACCAGCAAGAAAAGAATGAACAAGAATTATTGGAATTAGATAAATGGGCAAGTTT
GTGGAATTGGTTTAACATAACAAATTGGCTGTGGTATATAAAATTATTCATAATGATAGTAGGAGGCTTG
GTAGGTTTAAGAATAGTTTTTGCTGTACTTTCTATAGTGAATAGAGTTAGGCAGGGATATTCACCATTAT
CGTTTCAGACCCACCTCCCAACCCCGAGGGGACCCGACAGGCCCGAAGGAATAGAAGAAGAAGGTGGAGA
GAGAGACAGAGACAGATCCATTCGATTAGTGAACGGATCGGCACTGCGTGCGCCAATTCTGCAGACAAAT
GGCAGTATTCATCCACAATTTTAAAAGAAAAGGGGGGATTGGGGGGTACAGTGCAGGGGAAAGAATAGTA
GACATAATAGCAACAGACATACAAACTAAAGAATTACAAAAACAAATTACAAAAATTCAAAATTTTCGGG
TTTATTACAGGGACAGCAGAGATCCAGTTTGGTTAGTACCGGGCCCTACGCGTCTGCAGTATTTAGCATG
CCCCACCCATCTGCAAGGCATTCTGGATAGTGTCAAAACAGCCGGAAATCAAGTCCGTTTATCTCAAACT
TTAGCATTTTGGGAATAAATGATATTTGCTATGCTGGTTAAATTAGATTTTAGTTAAATTTCCTGCTGAA
GCTCTAGTACGATAAGCAACTTGACCTAAGTGTAAAGTTGAGACTTCCTTCAGGTTTATATAGCTTGTGC
GCCGCTTGGGTACCTCGGAAGAGCGATCGCTCTTCGGTTTAAGAGCTATGCTGGAAACAGCATAGCAAGT
TTAAATAAGGCTAGTCCGTTATCAACTTGAAAAAGTGGCACCGAGTCGGTGCTTTTTTTAGCCGAACTGT
TTCACACTCACGCGTCCAAGGTCGGGCAGGAAGAGGGCCTATTTCCCATGATTCCTTCATATTTGCATAT
ACGATACAAGGCTGTTAGAGAGATAATTAGAATTAATTTGACTGTAAACACAAAGATATTAGTACAAAAT
ACGTGACGTAGAAAGTAATAATTTCTTGGGTAGTTTGCAGTTTTAAAATTATGTTTTAAAATGGACTATC
ATATGCTTACCGTAACTTGAAAGTATTTCGATTTCTTGGCTTTATATATCTTGTGGAAAGGACGAAACAC
CGGGTCTTCGAGAAGACACGTTTAAGAGCTATGCTGGAAACAGCATAGCAAGTTTAAATAAGGCTAGTCC
GTTATCAACTTGAAAAAGTGGCACCGAGTCGGTGCTTTTTTTGGATCCAATTCTACCGGGTAGGGGAGGC
GCTTTTCCCAAGGCAGTCTGGAGCATGCGCTTTAGCAGCCCCGCTGGGCACTTGGCGCTACACAAGTGGC
CTCTGGCCTCGCACACATTCCACATCCACCGGTAGGCGCCAACCGGCTCCGTTCTTTGGTGGCCCCTTCG
CGCCACCTTCTACTCCTCCCCTAGTCAGGAAGTTCCCCCCCGCCCCGCAGCTCGCGTCGTGCAGGACGTG
ACAAATGGAAGTAGCACGTCTCACTAGTCTCGTGCAGATGGACAGCACCGCTGAGCAATGGAAGCGGGTA
GGCCTTTGGGGCAGCGGCCAATAGCAGCTTTGCTCCTTCGCTTTCTGGGCTCAGAGGCTGGGAAGGGGTG
GGTCCGGGGGCGGGCTCAGGGGCGGGCTCAGGGGCGGGGCGGGCGCCCGAAGGTCCTCCGGAGGCCCGGC
ATTCTGCACGCTTCAAAAGCGCACGTCTGCCGCGCTGTTCTCCTCTTCCTCATCTCCGGGCCTTTCGACC
TGCATCCATCTAGATCTCGAGCAGCTGAAGCTTACCATGACCGAGTACAAGCCCACGGTGCGCCTCGCCA
CCCGCGACGACGTCCCCAGGGCCGTACGCACCCTCGCCGCCGCGTTCGCCGACTACCCCGCCACGCGCCA
CACCGTCGATCCGGACCGCCACATCGAGCGGGTCACCGAGCTGCAAGAACTCTTCCTCACGCGCGTCGGG
CTCGACATCGGCAAGGTGTGGGTCGCGGACGACGGCGCCGCGGTGGCGGTCTGGACCACGCCGGAGAGCG
TCGAAGCGGGGGCGGTGTTCGCCGAGATCGGCCCGCGCATGGCCGAGTTGAGCGGTTCCCGGCTGGCCGC
GCAGCAACAGATGGAAGGCCTCCTGGCGCCGCACCGGCCCAAGGAGCCCGCGTGGTTCCTGGCCACCGTC
GGCGTCTCGCCCGACCACCAGGGCAAGGGTCTGGGCAGCGCCGTCGTGCTCCCCGGAGTGGAGGCGGCCG
AGCGCGCCGGGGTGCCCGCCTTCCTGGAGACCTCCGCGCCCCGCAACCTCCCCTTCTACGAGCGGCTCGG
CTTCACCGTCACCGCCGACGTCGAGGTGCCCGAAGGACCGCGCACCTGGTGCATGACCCGCAAGCCCGGT
GCCGGCGGCGGGTCCGGAGGAGAGGGCAGAGGAAGTCTCCTAACATGCGGTGACGTGGAGGAGAATCCTG
GCCCAATGAGCGAGCTGATTAAGGAGAACATGCACATGAAGCTGTACATGGAGGGCACCGTGGACAACCA
TCACTTCAAGTGCACATCCGAGGGCGAAGGCAAGCCCTACGAGGGCACCCAGACCATGAGAATCAAGGTG
GTCGAGGGCGGCCCTCTCCCCTTCGCCTTCGACATCCTGGCTACTAGCTTCCTCTACGGCAGCAAGACCT
TCATCAACCACACCCAGGGCATCCCCGACTTCTTCAAGCAGTCCTTCCCTGAGGGCTTCACATGGGAGAG
AGTCACCACATACGAGGACGGGGGCGTGCTGACCGCTACCCAGGACACCAGCCTCCAGGACGGCTGCCTC
ATCTACAACGTCAAGATCAGAGGGGTGAACTTCACATCCAACGGCCCTGTGATGCAGAAGAAAACACTCG
GCTGGGAGGCCTTCACCGAGACGCTGTACCCCGCTGACGGCGGCCTGGAAGGCAGAAACGACATGGCCCT
GAAGCTCGTGGGCGGGAGCCATCTGATCGCAAACATCAAGACCACATATAGATCCAAGAAACCCGCTAAG
AACCTCAAGATGCCTGGCGTCTACTATGTGGACTACAGACTGGAAAGAATCAAGGAGGCCAACAACGAGA
CCTACGTCGAGCAGCACGAGGTGGCAGTGGCCAGATACTGCGACCTCCCTAGCAAACTGGGGCACAAGCT
TAATTGAGCGGCCGCTCAACCTCTGGATTACAAAATTTGTGAAAGATTGACTGGTATTCTTAACTATGTT
GCTCCTTTTACGCTATGTGGATACGCTGCTTTAATGCCTTTGTATCATGCTATTGCTTCCCGTATGGCTT
TCATTTTCTCCTCCTTGTATAAATCCTGGTTGCTGTCTCTTTATGAGGAGTTGTGGCCCGTTGTCAGGCA
ACGTGGCGTGGTGTGCACTGTGTTTGCTGACGCAACCCCCACTGGTTGGGGCATTGCCACCACCTGTCAG
CTCCTTTCCGGGACTTTCGCTTTCCCCCTCCCTATTGCCACGGCGGAACTCATCGCCGCCTGCCTTGCCC
GCTGCTGGACAGGGGCTCGGCTGTTGGGCACTGACAATTCCGTGGTGTTGTCGGGGAAATCATCGTCCTT
TCCTTGGCTGCTCGCCTGTGTTGCCACCTGGATTCTGCGCGGGACGTCCTTCTGCTACGTCCCTTCGGCC
CTCAATCCAGCGGACCTTCCTTCCCGCGGCCTGCTGCCGGCTCTGCGGCCTCTTCCGCGTCTACGCCTTC
GCCCTCAGACGAGTCGGATCTCCCTTTGGGCCGCCTCCCCGCAGGTACCTTTAAGACCAATGACTTACAA
GGCAGCTGTAGATCTTAGCCACTTTTTAAAAGAAAAGGGGGGACTGGAAGGGCTAATTCACTCCCAAAGA
AGTCAAGATCTGCTTTTTGCCTGTACTGGGTCTCTCTGGTTAGACCAGAGTCTCTCTGGTTAGACCAGAT
CTGAGCCTGGGAGCTCTCTGGCTAACTAGGGAACCCACTGCTTAAGCCTCAATAAAGCTTGCCTTGAGTG
CTTCAAGTAGTGTGTGCCCGTCTGTTGTGTGACTCTGGTAACTAGAGATCCCTCAGACCCTTTTAGTCAG
TGTGGAAAATCTCTAGCAGTTTAAACCCGCTGATCAGCCTCGACTGTGCCTTCTAGTTGCCAGCCATCTG
TTGTTTGCCCCTCCCCCGTGCCTTCCTTGACCCTGGAAGGTGCCACTCCCACTGTCCTTTCCTAATAAAA
TGAGGAAATTGCATCGCATTGTCTGAGTAGGTGTCATTCTATTCTGGGGGGTGGGGTGGGGCAGGACAGC
AAGGGGGAGGATTGGGAAGTCAATAGCAGGCATGCTGGGGATGCGGTGGGCTCTATGGGCGGCCGTTAAT
TAAGCTTTTGTTCCCTTTAGTGAGGGTTAATTGCGCGCTTGGCGTAATCATGGTCATAGCTGTTTCCTGT
GTGAAATTGTTATCCGCTCACAATTCCACACAACATACGAGCCGGAAGCATAAAGTGTAAAGCCTGGGGT
GCCTAATGAGTGAGCTAACTCACATTAATTGCGTTGCGCTCACTGCCCGCTTTCCAGTCGGGAAACCTGT
CGTGCCAGCTGCATTAATGAATCGGCCAACGCGCGGGGAGAGGCGGTTTGCGTATTGGGCGCTGTTCCGC
TTCCTCGCTCACTGACTCGCTGCGCTCGGTCGTTCGGCTGCGGCGAGCGGTATCAGCTCACTCAAAGGCG
GTAATACGGTTATCCACAGAATCAGGGGATAACGCAGGAAAGAACATGTGAGCAAAAGGCCAGCAAAAGG
CCAGGAACCGTAAAAAGGCCGCGTTGCTGGCGTTTTTCCATAGGCTCCGCCCCCCTGACGAGCATCACAA
AAATCGACGCTCAAGTCAGAGGTGGCGAAACCCGACAGGACTATAAAGATACCAGGCGTTTCCCCCTGGA
AGCTCCCTCGTGCGCTCTCCTGTTCCGACCCTGCCGCTTACCGGATACCTGTCCGCCTTTCTCCCTTCGG
GAAGCGTGGCGCTTTCTCATAGCTCACGCTGTAGGTATCTCAGTTCGGTGTAGGTCGTTCGCTCCAAGCT
GGGCTGTGTGCACGAACCCCCCGTTCAGCCCGACCGCTGCGCCTTATCCGGTAACTATCGTCTTGAGTCC
AACCCGGTAAGACACGACTTATCGCCACTGGCAGCAGCCACTGGTAACAGGATTAGCAGAGCGAGGTATG
TAGGCGGTGCTACAGAGTTCTTGAAGTGGTGGCCTAACTACGGCTACACTAGAAGGACAGTATTTGGTAT
CTGCGCTCTGCTGAAGCCAGTTACCTTCGGAAAAAGAGTTGGTAGCTCTTGATCCGGCAAACAAACCACC
GCTGGTAGCGGTGGTTTTTTTGTTTGCAAGCAGCAGATTACGCGCAGAAAAAAAGGATCTCAAGAAGATC
CTTTGATCTTTTCTACGGGGTCTGACGCTCAGTGGAACGAAAACTCACGTTAAGGGATTTTGGTCATGAG
ATTATCAAAAAGGATCTTCACCTAGATCCTTTTAAATTAAAAATGAAGTTTTAAATCAATCTAAAGTATA
TATGAGTAAACTTGGTCTGACAGTTACCAATGCTTAATCAGTGAGGCACCTATCTCAGCGATCTGTCTAT
TTCGTTCATCCATAGTTGCCTGACTCCCCGTCGTGTAGATAACTACGATACGGGAGGGCTTACCATCTGG
CCCCAGTGCTGCAATGATACCGCGAGACCCACGCTCACCGGCTCCAGATTTATCAGCAATAAACCAGCCA
GCCGGAAGGGCCGAGCGCAGAAGTGGTCCTGCAACTTTATCCGCCTCCATCCAGTCTATTAATTGTTGCC
GGGAAGCTAGAGTAAGTAGTTCGCCAGTTAATAGTTTGCGCAACGTTGTTGCCATTGCTACAGGCATCGT
GGTGTCACGCTCGTCGTTTGGTATGGCTTCATTCAGCTCCGGTTCCCAACGATCAAGGCGAGTTACATGA
TCCCCCATGTTGTGCAAAAAAGCGGTTAGCTCCTTCGGTCCTCCGATCGTTGTCAGAAGTAAGTTGGCCG
CAGTGTTATCACTCATGGTTATGGCAGCACTGCATAATTCTCTTACTGTCATGCCATCCGTAAGATGCTT
TTCTGTGACTGGTGAGTACTCAACCAAGTCATTCTGAGAATAGTGTATGCGGCGACCGAGTTGCTCTTGC
CCGGCGTCAATACGGGATAATACCGCGCCACATAGCAGAACTTTAAAAGTGCTCATCATTGGAAAACGTT
CTTCGGGGCGAAAACTCTCAAGGATCTTACCGCTGTTGAGATCCAGTTCGATGTAACCCACTCGTGCACC
CAACTGATCTTCAGCATCTTTTACTTTCACCAGCGTTTCTGGGTGAGCAAAAACAGGAAGGCAAAATGCC
GCAAAAAAGGGAATAAGGGCGACACGGAAATGTTGAATACTCATACTCTTCCTTTTTCAATATTATTGAA
GCATTTATCAGGGTTATTGTCTCATGAGCGGATACATATTTGAATGTATTTAGAAAAATAAACAAATAGG
GGTTCCGCGCACATTTCCCCGAAAAGTGCCAC
